Addgene plasmid #42823: TAL3360
Depositing lab: Keith Joung. Depositing organization: Massachusetts General Hospital. Publication: Targeted gene disruption in somatic zebrafish cells using engineered TALENs. Sander JD, Cade L, Khayter C, Reyon D, Peterson RT, Joung JK, Yeh JR. Nat Biotechnol. 2011 Aug 5;29(8):697-8. doi: 10.1038/nbt.1934. PubMed 21822241.
Backbone
  Vector backbone: JDS70
  Backbone manufacturer: Addgene plasmid #32285
  Backbone size w/o insert (bp): 6447
  Vector type: Mammalian Expression ; T7
Growth in bacteria
  Bacterial resistance: Ampicillin, 100 μg/mL
  Growth temperature: 37°C
  Growth strain: XL1 Blue
  Copy number: High Copy
Gene/Insert
  Gene/Insert name: ZebrafishCommunity-slc50a1-left (alt name: slc50a1)
  Species: D. rerio (zebrafish)
  Insert size (bp): 1640
  Entrez Gene: slc50a1 (a.k.a. rag1ap1, zgc:113092)
  Promoter: CMV
  Tag / fusion protein: 3X Flag (N terminal on backbone); WT FOKI (C terminal on backbone)
  Cloning method: Restriction Enzyme; 5′ cloning site N/A (destroyed during cloning); 3′ cloning site N/A (destroyed during cloning)
  Sequencing primers: 5′ CMV-F; 3′ BGH-rev
Terms and licenses: Academic/Nonprofit Terms; Industry Terms: Not Available to Industry
Depositor comments: Target binding site: TTTCTGCAGCTGCTATCA It is strongly recommended that users perform a diagnostic digest to verify this plasmid prior to use. For example, a double digest of the plasmid with BamHI and KpnI should result in two bands at 2.3kb and 5.8kb.
How to cite: TAL3360 was a gift from Keith Joung (Addgene plasmid # 42823 ; http://n2t.net/addgene:42823 ; RRID:Addgene_42823)
