[The description below was written by a language model from this plasmid's Addgene catalogue record.]
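Description:
TAL3360 is a TALEN expression plasmid built on the JDS70 backbone (about 6.4 kb without insert), a mammalian expression vector that also carries a T7 promoter. It encodes the "left" half of a TALE nuclease pair directed against the zebrafish (D. rerio) gene slc50a1, also known as rag1ap1. The plasmid is maintained at high copy in E. coli under ampicillin selection. The record does not list the origin of replication or any eukaryotic selection marker, and no feature table is provided.

The roughly 1.6 kb insert is an engineered array of TAL effector repeats assembled to recognise a specific 18-nucleotide half-site in slc50a1. It was placed into the backbone by restriction cloning, which destroyed both junction sites. The backbone supplies the flanking coding elements. An N-terminal 3X Flag tag allows detection of the protein, and a C-terminal wild-type FokI nuclease domain provides cleavage activity. The CMV promoter drives expression in transfected cells. The T7 designation implies that the same coding sequence can be transcribed in vitro to make mRNA, the usual route for delivering nucleases into zebrafish embryos. Use of a BGH reverse sequencing primer suggests a BGH polyadenylation region downstream of the open reading frame, though this is not stated explicitly.

Because FokI cuts only as a dimer, this construct is meant to be used with a matching "right" TALEN that binds the opposite strand across a spacer. The resulting double-strand break is repaired imprecisely, giving targeted disruption of slc50a1. The insert name indicates that the plasmid belongs to a community set of zebrafish-targeting TALENs.
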