>Addgene plasmid #42823 | TAL3360 | depositor partial sequence | sequence record 57943 | TAL3360 sequence 2430 bps
TCTAGAGCTAGCACCATGGACTACAAAGACCATGACGGTGATTATAAAGATCATGACATCGATTACAAGG
ATGACGATGACAAGATGGCCCCCAAGAAGAAGAGGAAGGTGGGCATTCACCGCGGGGTACCTATGGTGGA
CTTGAGGACACTCGGTTATTCGCAACAGCAACAGGAGAAAATCAAGCCTAAGGTCAGGAGCACCGTCGCG
CAACACCACGAGGCGCTTGTGGGGCATGGCTTCACTCATGCGCATATTGTCGCGCTTTCACAGCACCCTG
CGGCGCTTGGGACGGTGGCTGTCAAATACCAAGATATGATTGCGGCCCTGCCCGAAGCCACGCACGAGGC
AATTGTAGGGGTCGGTAAACAGTGGTCGGGAGCGCGAGCACTTGAGGCGCTGCTGACTGTGGCGGGTGAG
CTTAGGGGGCCTCCGCTCCAGCTCGACACCGGGCAGCTGCTGAAGATCGCGAAGAGAGGGGGAGTAACAG
CGGTAGAGGCAGTGCACGCCTGGCGCAATGCGCTCACCGGGGCCCCCTTGAACCTGACCCCAGACCAGGT
AGTCGCAATCGCGTCAAACGGAGGGGGAAAGCAAGCCCTGGAAACCGTGCAAAGGTTGTTGCCGGTCCTT
TGTCAAGACCACGGCCTTACACCGGAGCAAGTCGTGGCCATTGCAAGCAATGGGGGTGGCAAACAGGCTC
TTGAGACGGTTCAGAGACTTCTCCCAGTTCTCTGTCAAGCCCACGGGCTGACTCCCGATCAAGTTGTAGC
GATTGCGTCGCATGACGGAGGGAAACAAGCATTGGAGACTGTCCAACGGCTCCTTCCCGTGTTGTGTCAA
GCCCACGGTTTGACGCCTGCACAAGTGGTCGCCATCGCCTCGAATGGCGGCGGTAAGCAGGCGCTGGAAA
CAGTACAGCGCCTGCTGCCTGTACTGTGCCAGGATCATGGACTGACCCCAGACCAGGTAGTCGCAATCGC
GAACAATAATGGGGGAAAGCAAGCCCTGGAAACCGTGCAAAGGTTGTTGCCGGTCCTTTGTCAAGACCAC
GGCCTTACACCGGAGCAAGTCGTGGCCATTGCATCCCACGACGGTGGCAAACAGGCTCTTGAGACGGTTC
AGAGACTTCTCCCAGTTCTCTGTCAAGCCCACGGGCTGACTCCCGATCAAGTTGTAGCGATTGCGTCGAA
CATTGGAGGGAAACAAGCATTGGAGACTGTCCAACGGCTCCTTCCCGTGTTGTGTCAAGCCCACGGTTTG
ACGCCTGCACAAGTGGTCGCCATCGCCAACAACAACGGCGGTAAGCAGGCGCTGGAAACAGTACAGCGCC
TGCTGCCTGTACTGTGCCAGGATCATGGACTGACCCCAGACCAGGTAGTCGCAATCGCGTCACATGACGG
GGGAAAGCAAGCCCTGGAAACCGTGCAAAGGTTGTTGCCGGTCCTTTGTCAAGACCACGGCCTTACACCG
GAGCAAGTCGTGGCCATTGCAAGCAATGGGGGTGGCAAACAGGCTCTTGAGACGGTTCAGAGACTTCTCC
CAGTTCTCTGTCAAGCCCACGGGCTGACTCCCGATCAAGTTGTAGCGATTGCGAATAACAATGGAGGGAA
ACAAGCATTGGAGACTGTCCAACGGCTCCTTCCCGTGTTGTGTCAAGCCCACGGTTTGACGCCTGCACAA
GTGGTCGCCATCGCCAGCCATGATGGCGGTAAGCAGGCGCTGGAAACAGTACAGCGCCTGCTGCCTGTAC
TGTGCCAGGATCATGGACTGACCCCAGACCAGGTAGTCGCAATCGCGTCAAACGGAGGGGGAAAGCAAGC
CCTGGAAACCGTGCAAAGGTTGTTGCCGGTCCTTTGTCAAGACCACGGCCTTACACCGGAGCAAGTCGTG
GCCATTGCAAGCAACATCGGTGGCAAACAGGCTCTTGAGACGGTTCAGAGACTTCTCCCAGTTCTCTGTC
AAGCCCACGGGCTGACTCCCGATCAAGTTGTAGCGATTGCGTCCAACGGTGGAGGGAAACAAGCATTGGA
GACTGTCCAACGGCTCCTTCCCGTGTTGTGTCAAGCCCACGGTTTGACGCCTGCACAAGTGGTCGCCATC
GCCAGCCATGATGGCGGTAAGCAGGCGCTGGAAACAGTACAGCGCCTGCTGCCTGTACTGTGCCAGGATC
ATGGACTGACACCCGAACAGGTGGTCGCCATTGCTTCTAACATCGGAGGACGGCCAGCCTTGGAGTCCAT
CGTAGCCCAATTGTCCAGGCCCGATCCCGCGTTGGCTGCGTTAACGAATGACCATCTGGTGGCGTTGGCA
TGTCTTGGTGGACGACCCGCGCTCGATGCAGTCAAAAAGGGTCTGCCTCATGCTCCCGCATTGATCAAAA
GAACCAACCGGCGGATTCCCGAGAGAACTTCCCATCGAGTCGCGGGATCC
