>Addgene plasmid #42823 | TAL3360 | addgene partial sequence | sequence record 60807 | JDS-TALEN-F 5'-TAGGGGTCGGTAAACAGTGG-3'
TGTGGCGGGTGAGCTTAGGGGGCCTCCGCTCCAGCTCGACACCGGGCAGCTGCTGAAGATCGCGAAGAGA
GGGGGAGTAACAGCGGTAGAGGCAGTGCACGCCTGGCGCAATGCGCTCACCGGGGCCCCCTTGAACCTGA
CCCCAGACCAGGTAGTCGCAATCGCGTCAAACGGAGGGGGAAAGCAAGCCCTGGAAACCGTGCAAAGGTT
GTTGCCGGTCCTTTGTCAAGACCACGGCCTTACACCGGAGCAAGTCGTGGCCATTGCAAGCAATGGGGGT
GGCAAACAGGCTCTTGAGACGGTTCAGAGACTTCTCCCAGTTCTCTGTCAAGCCCACGGGCTGACTCCCG
ATCAAGTTGTAGCGATTGCGTCGCATGACGGAGGGAAACAAGCATTGGAGACTGTCCAACGGCTCCTTCC
CGTGTTGTGTCAAGCCCACGGTTTGACGCCTGCACAAGTGGTCGCCATCGCCTCGAATGGCGGCGGTAAG
CAGGCGCTGGAAACAGTACAGCGCCTGCTGCCTGTACTGTGCCAGGATCATGGACTGACCCCAGACCAGG
TAGTCGCAATCGCGAACAATAATGGGGGAAAGCAAGCCCTGGAAACCGTGCAAAGGTTGTTGCCGGTCCT
TTGTCAAGACCACGGCCTTACACCGGAGCAAGTCGTGGCCATTGCATCCCACGACGGTGGCAAACAGGCT
CTTGAGACGGTTCAGAGACTTCTCCCAGTTCTCTGTCAAGCCCACGGGCTGACTCCCGATCAAGTTGTAG
CGATTGCGTCGAACATTGGAGGGAAACAAGCATTGGAGACTGTCCAACGGCTCCTTCCCGTGTTGTGTCA
AGCCCACGGTTTGACGCCTGCACAAGTGGTCGCCATCGCCAACAACAACGGCGG
